Addgene plasmid #229791: Bxb1-GA_AIO-TetOn_mScarlet_Divergent
Purpose: Bxb1-GA donor plasmid with divergent syntax for all-in-one doxycycline-inducible mScarlet expression
Depositing lab: Richard Davis. Depositing organization: Leiden University Medical Center. Publication: STRAIGHT-IN Dual: a platform for dual, single-copy integrations of DNA payloads and gene circuits into human induced pluripotent stem cells. Blanch-Asensio A, Ploessl DS, Wang NB, Mummery CL, Galloway KE, Davis RP. bioRxiv [Preprint]. 2024 Oct 17:2024.10.17.616637. doi: 10.1101/2024.10.17.616637. PubMed 39464154.
Backbone
  Vector backbone: pBR322/pUC
  Backbone size w/o insert (bp): 4700
  Vector type: Mammalian Expression, Synthetic Biology
Growth in bacteria
  Bacterial resistance: Ampicillin, 100 μg/mL
  Growth temperature: 37°C
  Growth strain: NEB Stable
  Copy number: High Copy
Gene/Insert
  Gene/Insert name: TRE-mScarlet; rtTA-T2A-mTagBFP2
  Species: Synthetic
  Insert size (bp): 5500
  Promoter: TRE and CAG
  Tag / fusion protein: NLS (C terminal on insert)
  Cloning method: Gibson Cloning
Terms and licenses: Academic/Nonprofit Terms; Industry Terms: Not Available to Industry
Depositor comments: Please visit https://doi.org/10.1101/2024.10.17.616637 for bioRxiv preprint.
How to cite: Bxb1-GA_AIO-TetOn_mScarlet_Divergent was a gift from Richard Davis (Addgene plasmid # 229791 ; http://n2t.net/addgene:229791 ; RRID:Addgene_229791)
