[The description below was written by a language model from this plasmid's Addgene catalogue record and pLannotate feature annotations shown in this document.]
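Description:
Bxb1-GA_AIO-TetOn_mScarlet_Divergent is a roughly 10.3 kb mammalian expression and synthetic-biology donor plasmid built on a pBR322/pUC-type backbone. It is maintained at high copy in E. coli through the ColE1/pUC origin and selected with ampicillin (AmpR under its own promoter). An f1 origin and remnants of lac, lacZα, bom and rop sequences are also annotated. It serves as a donor for Bxb1 serine-integrase-mediated insertion, with "GA" referring to the attachment-site variant. The associated platform places single-copy payloads and gene circuits at defined landing sites in human induced pluripotent stem cells. The Bxb1 attachment site itself is not picked up in the automated feature table.

The payload is an all-in-one Tet-On circuit made of two transcription units that point away from each other, which is the "divergent" syntax. On the reverse strand, a TRE3G promoter drives mScarlet followed by a WPRE, which enhances transcript expression. On the forward strand, a CAG promoter (CMV enhancer, chicken β-actin promoter and chimeric intron) drives rtTA, annotated through its TetR-derived portion. The rtTA is linked by a T2A peptide to mTagBFP2, which carries three C-terminal SV40 NLS copies, and the unit ends in a bGH polyadenylation signal. Constitutive nuclear blue fluorescence therefore marks cells expressing the transactivator, while red fluorescence reports doxycycline-induced activation of the TRE.

Upstream of the circuit lie an SV40 promoter, an EF-1α promoter and an FRT site, and short NeoR/KanR and PuroR fragments flank the cassette. The record does not explain the role of these elements. The construct is suited to studying how gene orientation affects inducible circuit performance after single-copy genomic integration.
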