Features (pLannotate 1.2.2; 33 found; start..end, strand, type, name):
      2..94      +  CDS            lacI (fragment): lac repressor; lacI; The lac repressor binds to the lac operator to inhibit transcription in E. coli. This inhibition can be relieved by adding lactose or isopropyl-β-D-thiogalactopyranoside (IPTG).
    107..128     +  protein_bind   CAP binding site: CAP binding activates transcription in the presence of cAMP. E. coli catabolite activator protein
    143..173     +  promoter       lac promoter: promoter for the E. coli lac operon
    181..197     +  protein_bind   lac operator: The lac repressor binds to the lac operator to inhibit transcription in E. coli. This inhibition can be relieved by adding lactose or isopropyl-β-D-thiogalactopyranoside (IPTG). lac repressor encoded by lacI
    253..463     +  promoter       SV40 promoter: SV40 early promoter
    485..551     +  CDS            small t antigen (fragment): SV40 (simian virus 40) small t antigen
    558..1736    +  promoter       EF-1α promoter: strong constitutive promoter for human elongation factor EF-1α
   1808..1855    +  protein_bind   FRT: FLP-mediated recombination occurs in the 8-bp core sequence TCTAGAAA (Turan and Bode, 2011). FLP recombinase from the Saccharomyces cerevisiae 2μ plasmid
   1855..1879    -  CDS            NeoR/KanR (fragment): aminoglycoside phosphotransferase confers resistance to neomycin, kanamycin, and G418 (Geneticin®)
   1931..2519    -  misc_feature   WPRE: woodchuck hepatitis virus posttranscriptional regulatory element
   2523..3218    -  CDS            mScarlet: mScarlet is a basic (constitutively fluorescent) red fluorescent protein published in 2016, derived from synthetic construct. It has moderate acid sensitivity.
   3236..3612    -  promoter       TRE3G promoter: 3rd-generation Tet-responsive promoter that can be activated by binding of Tet-On® 3G
   3639..4018    +  enhancer       CMV enhancer: human cytomegalovirus immediate early enhancer
   4020..4297    +  promoter       chicken β-actin promoter: No description available
   4298..5315    +  intron         chimeric intron: chimera between introns from chicken β-actin and rabbit β-globin
   5374..5991    +  CDS            tetR: TETR2_ECOLX - Experimental evidence at protein level: Swiss-Prot protein existence level 1. TetR is the repressor of the tetracycline resistance element; its N-terminal region forms a helix-turn-helix structure and binds DNA. Binding of tetracycline to TetR reduces the repressor affinity for the tetracycline resistance gene (tetA) promoter operator sites. From Escherichia coli.
   6118..6171    +  CDS            T2A: 2A peptide from Thosea asigna virus capsid protein Eukaryotic ribosomes fail to insert a peptide bond between the Gly and Pro residues, yielding separate polypeptides.
   6172..6879    +  CDS            mTagBFP2: mTagBFP2 is a basic (constitutively fluorescent) blue fluorescent protein published in 2011, derived from Entacmaea quadricolor. It is reported to be a very rapidly-maturing monomer with very low acid sensitivity.
   6880..6900    +  misc_feature   MCS (fragment): multiple cloning site
   6904..6924    +  CDS            SV40 NLS: nuclear localization signal of SV40 (simian virus 40) large T antigen
   6928..6948    +  CDS            SV40 NLS: nuclear localization signal of SV40 (simian virus 40) large T antigen
   6952..6972    +  CDS            SV40 NLS: nuclear localization signal of SV40 (simian virus 40) large T antigen
   7043..7267    +  polyA_signal   bGH poly(A) signal: bovine growth hormone polyadenylation signal
   7274..7295    +  CDS            PuroR (fragment): puromycin N-acetyltransferase; pac from Streptomyces; confers resistance to puromycin
   7354..7374    +  CDS            lacZα (fragment): LacZα fragment of β-galactosidase; lacZ fragment
   7382..7539    +  CDS            lacZα (fragment): LacZα fragment of β-galactosidase; lacZ fragment
   7545..7596    -  misc_feature   bom (fragment): basis of mobility region from pBR322
   7615..8070    +  rep_origin     f1 ori (sequence partly withheld): f1 bacteriophage origin of replication; arrow indicates direction of (+) strand synthesis
   8071..8120    -  misc_feature   bom (fragment): basis of mobility region from pBR322
   8222..8257    -  CDS            rop (fragment): Rop protein, which maintains plasmids at low copy number; rop
   8352..8456    +  promoter       AmpR promoter: bla
   8457..9317    +  CDS            AmpR: β-lactamase; bla; confers resistance to ampicillin, carbenicillin, and related antibiotics
   9488..10076   +  rep_origin     ori: high-copy-number ColE1/pMB1/pBR322/pUC origin of replication
>Addgene plasmid #229791 | Bxb1-GA_AIO-TetOn_mScarlet_Divergent | addgene full sequence | sequence record 461674 | Addgene NGS Result
AGCGCCCAATACGCAAACCGCCTCTCCCCGCGCGTTGGCCGATTCATTAATGCAGCTGGCACGACAGGTT
TCCCGACTGGAAAGCGGGCAGTGAGCGCAACGCAATTAATGTGAGTTAGCTCACTCATTAGGCACCCCAG
GCTTTACACTTTATGCTTCCGGCTCGTATGTTGTGTGGAATTGTGAGCGGATAACAATTTCACACAGGAA
ACAGCTATGACCATGATTACGCCAAGCTTAATTCCCTCCCCAGCAGGCAGAAGTATGCAAAGCATGCATC
TCAATTAGTCAGCAACCATAGTCCCGCCCCTAACTCCGCCCATCCCGCCCCTAACTCCGCCCAGTTCCGC
CCATTCTCCGCCCCATGGCTGACTAATTTTTTTTATTTATGCAGAGGCCGAGGCCGCCTCGGCCTCTGAG
CTATTCCAGAAGTAGTGAGGAGGCTTTTTTGGAGGCCTAGGCTTTTGCAAAAAGCTTTGCAAAGATGGAT
AAAGTTTTAAACAGAGAGGAATCTTTGCAGCTAATGGACCTTCTAGGTCTTGAAAGGAGTGGGAATTGGC
TCCGGTGCCCGTCAGTGGGCAGAGCGCACATCGCCCACAGTCCCCGAGAAGTTGGGGGGAGGGGTCGGCA
ATTGAACCGGTGCCTAGAGAAGGTGGCGCGGGGTAAACTGGGAAAGTGATGTCGTGTACTGGCTCCGCCT
TTTTCCCGAGGGTGGGGGAGAACCGTATATAAGTGCAGTAGTCGCCGTGAACGTTCTTTTTCGCAACGGG
TTTGCCGCCAGAACACAGGTAAGTGCCGTGTGTGGTTCCCGCGGGCCTGGCCTCTTTACGGGTTATGGCC
CTTGCGTGCCTTGAATTACTTCCACCTGGCTGCAGTACGTGATTCTTGATCCCGAGCTTCGGGTTGGAAG
TGGGTGGGAGAGTTCGAGGCCTTGCGCTTAAGGAGCCCCTTCGCCTCGTGCTTGAGTTGAGGCCTGGCCT
GGGCGCTGGGGCCGCCGCGTGCGAATCTGGTGGCACCTTCGCGCCTGTCTCGCTGCTTTCGATAAGTCTC
TAGCCATTTAAAATTTTTGATGACCTGCTGCGACGCTTTTTTTCTGGCAAGATAGTCTTGTAAATGCGGG
CCAAGATCTGCACACTGGTATTTCGGTTTTTGGGGCCGCGGGCGGCGACGGGGCCCGTGCGTCCCAGCGC
ACATGTTCGGCGAGGCGGGGCCTGCGAGCGCGGCCACCGAGAATCGGACGGGGGTAGTCTCAAGCTGGCC
GGCCTGCTCTGGTGCCTGGCCTCGCGCCGCCGTGTATCGCCCCGCCCTGGGCGGCAAGGCTGGCCCGGTC
GGCACCAGTTGCGTGAGCGGAAAGATGGCCGCTTCCCGGCCCTGCTGCAGGGAGCTCAAAATGGAGGACG
CGGCGCTCGGGAGAGCGGGCGGGTGAGTCACCCACACAAAGGAAAAGGGCCTTTCCGTCCTCAGCCGTCG
CTTCATGTGACTCCACGGAGTACCGGGCGCCGTCCAGGCACCTCGATTAGTTCTCGAGCTTTTGGAGTAC
GTCGTCTTTAGGTTGGGGGGAGGGGTTTTATGCGATGGAGTTTCCCCACACTGAGTGGGTGGAGACTGAA
GTTAGGCCAGCTTGGCACTTGATGTAATTCTCCTTGGAATTTGCCCTTTTTGAGTTTGGATCTTGGTTCA
TTCTCAAGCCTCAGACAGTGGTTCAAAGTTTTTTTCTTCCATTTCAGGTGTCGTGAGGAATTCGCCACCA
TGGCCGGCTTGTCGACGACGGCGGACTCCGTCGTCAGGATCATCCGGATCCGGATCCGAAGTTCCTATTC
CGAAGTTCCTATTCTCTAGAAAGTATAGGAACTTCATGATATTCGGCAAGCAGGCATCGACTAGTTAATC
ACCGCATCCCCAGCACTAGCGCGGGGAGGCGGCCCAAAGGGCGGGGAGGCGGCCCAAAGGGAGATCCGAC
TCGTCTGAGGGCGAAGGCGAAGACGCGGAAGAGGCCGCAGAGCCGGCAGCAGGCCGCGGGAAGGAAGGTC
CGCTGGATTGAGGGCCGAAGGGACGTAGCAGAAGGACGTCCCGCGCAGAATCCAGGTGGCAACACAGGCG
AGCAGCCATGGAAAGGACGTCAGCTTCCCCGACAACACCACGGAATTGTCAGTGCCCAACAGCCGAGCCC
CTGTCCAGCAGCGGGCAAGGCAGGCGGCGATGAGTTCCGCCGTGGCAATAGGGAGGGGGAAAGCGAAAGT
CCCGGAAAGGAGCTGACAGGTGGTGGCAATGCCCCAACCAGTGGGGGTTGCGTCAGCAAACACAGTGCAC
ACCACGCCACGTTGCCTGACAACGGGCCACAACTCCTCATAAAGAGACAGCAACCAGGATTTATACAAGG
AGGAGAAAATGAAAGCCATACGGGAAGCAATAGCATGATACAAAGGCATTAAAGCAGCGTATCCACATAG
CGTAAAAGGAGCAACATAGTTAAGAATACCAGTCAATCTTTCACAAATTTTGTAATCCAGAGGTTGATTT
TACTTGTACAGCTCGTCCATGCCGCCGGTGGAGTGGCGGCCCTCGGAGCGTTCGTACTGTTCCACCACGG
TGTAGTCCTCGTTGTGGGAGGTGATGTCCAACTTGCGGTCGACGTTGTAGGCGCCGGGCATCTGCACGGG
CTTCTTGGCCTTGTAGGTGGTCTTGAAGTCCGCCAGGTAGCGGCCGCCGTCCTTCAGGCGCAGGGCCATC
TTAATGTCGCCCTTCAGCACGCCGTCCTCGGGGTACAACCGCTCGGTGGACGCTTCCCAGCCCATTGTCT
TCTTCTGCATTACGGGGCCGTCAGGAGGGAAGTTGGTGCCGCGGAGCTTCACCTTGTAGATCAGGGTGCC
GTCCTCCAGGGAGGTGTCCTGGGTCACGGTCACGGCGCCGCCGTCCTCGAAGTTCATCACGCGCTCCCAC
TTGAAGCCCTCGGGGAAGGACTGCTTATAGTAGTCGGGGATGTCGGCGGGGTGCTTGGTGAAGGCCCTGG
AGCCGTACATGAACTGAGGGGACAGGATGTCCCAGGAGAAGGGCAGGGGGCCACCCTTGGTCACCTTCAG
CTTGGCGGTCTGGGTGCCCTCGTAGGGGCGGCCCTCGCCCTCGCCCTCGATCTCGAACTCGTGGCCGTTC
ATGGAGCCCTCCATGTGCACCTTGAACCGCATGAACTCCTTGATCACTGCCTCGCCCTTGCTCACCATGG
TGGCGAATTCTTAAGTTTACGAGGGTAGGAAGTGGTACGGAAAGTTGGTATAAGACAAAAGTGTTGTGGA
ATTGCTCCAGGCGATCTGACGGTTCACTAAACGAGCTCTGCTTTTATAGGCGCCCACCGTACACGCCTAA
AGCTTATACGTTCTCTATCACTGATAGGGAGTAAACTGGATATACGTTCTCTATCACTGATAGGGAGTAA
ACTGTAGATACGTTCTCTATCACTGATAGGGAGTAAACTGGTCATACGTTCTCTATCACTGATAGGGAGT
AAACTCCTTATACGTTCTCTATCACTGATAGGGAGTAAAGTCTGCATACGTTCTCTATCACTGATAGGGA
GTAAACTCTTCATACGTTCTCTATCACTGATAGGGAGTAAACCTTAATTAACTAGTCGAATTAAGCTCGA
CATTGATTATTGACTAGTTATTAATAGTAATCAATTACGGGGTCATTAGTTCATAGCCCATATATGGAGT
TCCGCGTTACATAACTTACGGTAAATGGCCCGCCTGGCTGACCGCCCAACGACCCCCGCCCATTGACGTC
AATAATGACGTATGTTCCCATAGTAACGCCAATAGGGACTTTCCATTGACGTCAATGGGTGGAGTATTTA
CGGTAAACTGCCCACTTGGCAGTACATCAAGTGTATCATATGCCAAGTACGCCCCCTATTGACGTCAATG
ACGGTAAATGGCCCGCCTGGCATTATGCCCAGTACATGACCTTATGGGACTTTCCTACTTGGCAGTACAT
CTACGTATTAGTCATCGCTATTACCATGGTCGAGGTGAGCCCCACGTTCTGCTTCACTCTCCCCATCTCC
CCCCCCTCCCCACCCCCAATTTTGTATTTATTTATTTTTTAATTATTTTGTGCAGCGATGGGGGCGGGGG
GGGGGGGGGGGCGCGCGCCAGGCGGGGCGGGGCGGGGCGAGGGGCGGGGCGGGGCGAGGCGGAGAGGTGC
GGCGGCAGCCAATCAGAGCGGCGCGCTCCGAAAGTTTCCTTTTATGGCGAGGCGGCGGCGGCGGCGGCCC
TATAAAAAGCGAAGCGCGCGGCGGGCGGGAGTCGCTGCGCGCTGCCTTCGCCCCGTGCCCCGCTCCGCCG
CCGCCTCGCGCCGCCCGCCCCGGCTCTGACTGACCGCGTTACTCCCACAGGTGAGCGGGCGGGACGGCCC
TTCTCCTCCGGGCTGTAATTAGCGCTTGGTTTAATGACGGCTTGTTTCTTTTCTGTGGCTGCGTGAAAGC
CTTGAGGGGCTCCGGGAGGGCCCTTTGTGCGGGGGGAGCGGCTCGGGGGGTGCGTGCGTGTGTGTGTGCG
TGGGGAGCGCCGCGTGCGGCTCCGCGCTGCCCGGCGGCTGTGAGCGCTGCGGGCGCGGCGCGGGGCTTTG
TGCGCTCCGCAGTGTGCGCGAGGGGAGCGCGGCCGGGGGCGGTGCCCCGCGGTGCGGGGGGGGCTGCGAG
GGGAACAAAGGCTGCGTGCGGGGTGTGTGCGTGGGGGGGTGAGCAGGGGGTGTGGGCGCGTCGGTCGGGC
TGCAACCCCCCCTGCACCCCCCTCCCCGAGTTGCTGAGCGCGGCCCGGCTTCGGGTGCGGGGCTCCGTAC
GGGGCGTGGCGCGGGGCTCGCCGTGCCGGGCGGGGGGTGGCGGCMGTACGGGGCGTGGCGCGGGGCTCGC
CGTGCCGGGCGGGGGGTGGCGGCAGGTGGGGGTGCCGGGCGGCCCCCGGAGCGCCGGCGGCTGTCGAGGC
GCGGCGAGCCGCAGCCATTGCCTTTTATGGTAATCGTGCGAGAGGGCGCAGGGACTTCCTTTGTCCCAAA
TCTGTGCGGAGCCGAAATCTGGGAGGCGCCGCCGCACCCCCTCTAGCGGGCGCGGGGCGAAGCGGTGCGG
CGCCGGCAGGAAGGAAATGGGCGGGGAGGGCCTTCGTGCGTCGCCGCGCCGCCGTCCCCTTCTCCCTCTC
CAGCCTCGGGGCTGTCCGCGGGGGGACGGCTGCCTTCGGGGGGGACGGGGCAGGGCGGGGTTCGGCTTCT
GGCGTGTGACCGGCGGCTCTAGAGCCTCTGCTAACCATGTTCATGCCTTCTTCTTTTTCCTACAGCTCCT
GGGCAACGTGCTGGTTATTGTGCTGTCTCATCATTTTGGCAAAGAATGTCGACATGAGCCGGCTGGACAA
GAGCAAAGTGATCAACAGCGCCCTGGAACTGCTGAACGGCGTGGGCATCGAGGGCCTGACCACCCGGAAG
CTGGCCCAGAAACTGGGCGTGGAACAGCCCACCCTGTACTGGCACGTGAAGAACAAGCGGGCCCTGCTGG
ACGCCCTGCCCATCGAGATGCTGGACCGGCACCACACCCACAGCTGCCCTCTGGAAGGCGAGAGCTGGCA
GGACTTCCTGCGGAACAACGCCAAGAGCTACAGATGCGCCCTGCTGAGCCACCGGGACGGCGCCAAAGTG
CACCTGGGCACCAGACCCACCGAGAAGCAGTACGAGACACTGGAAAACCAGCTGGCCTTCCTGTGCCAGC
AGGGCTTCAGCCTGGAAAACGCCCTGTACGCCCTGAGCGCCGTGGGCCACTTCACCCTGGGCTGCGTGCT
GGAAGAACAGGAACACCAGGTCGCCAAAGAGGAAAGAGAGACACCCACCACCGACAGCATGCCCCCCCTG
CTGAAGCAGGCCATCGAGCTGTTCGACAGACAGGGCGCCGAGCCCGCCTTCCTGTTCGGCCTGGAACTGA
TCATCTGCGGCCTCGAGAAGCAGCTGAAGTGCGAGAGCGGCGGACCCACCGACGCCCTGGACGACTTCGA
CCTGGACATGCTGCCCGCCGATGCCCTGGATGATTTTGATCTGGATATGCTCCCTGCTGACGCTCTCGAT
GACTTCGATCTCGATATGCTGCCAGGCGAGGGCAGGGGAAGTCTTCTAACATGCGGGGACGTGGAGGAAA
ATCCCGGCCCCGTGTCTAAGGGCGAAGAGCTGATTAAGGAGAACATGCACATGAAGCTGTACATGGAGGG
CACCGTGGACAACCATCACTTCAAGTGCACATCCGAGGGCGAAGGCAAGCCCTACGAGGGCACCCAGACC
ATGAGAATCAAGGTGGTCGAGGGCGGCCCTCTCCCCTTCGCCTTCGACATCCTGGCTACTAGCTTCCTCT
ACGGCAGCAAGACCTTCATCAACCACACCCAGGGCATCCCCGACTTCTTCAAGCAGTCCTTCCCTGAGGG
CTTCACATGGGAGAGAGTCACCACATACGAAGACGGGGGCGTGCTGACCGCTACCCAGGACACCAGCCTC
CAGGACGGCTGCCTCATCTACAACGTCAAGATCAGAGGGGTGAACTTCACATCCAACGGCCCTGTGATGC
AGAAGAAAACACTCGGCTGGGAGGCCTTCACCGAGACGCTGTACCCCGCTGACGGCGGCCTGGAAGGCAG
AAACGACATGGCCCTGAAGCTCGTGGGCGGGAGCCATCTGATCGCAAACGCCAAGACCACATATAGATCC
AAGAAACCCGCTAAGAACCTCAAGATGCCTGGCGTCTACTATGTGGACTACAGACTGGAAAGAATCAAGG
AGGCCAACAACGAGACCTACGTCGAGCAGCACGAGGTGGCAGTGGCCAGATACTGCGACCTCCCTAGCAA
ACTGGGGCACAAGCTTAATTCCGGACTCAGATCTCGAGCTGATCCAAAAAAGAAGAGAAAGGTAGATCCA
AAAAAGAAGAGAAAGGTAGATCCAAAAAAGAAGAGAAAGGTAGGATCCACCGGATCTAGATAACTGATCA
TAATCAGCCATACCACATTTGAAACCCGCTGATCAGCCTCGACTGTGCCTTCTAGTTGCCAGCCATCTGT
TGTTTGCCCCTCCCCCGTGCCTTCCTTGACCCTGGAAGGTGCCACTCCCACTGTCCTTTCCTAATAAAAT
GAGGAAATTGCATCGCATTGTCTGAGTAGGTGTCATTCTATTCTGGGGGGTGGGGTGGGGCAGGACAGCA
AGGGGGAGGATTGGGAAGACAATAGCAGGCATGCTGGGGATGCGGTGGGCTCTATGGCTAGCCGCTGCAA
GAACTCTTCCTCACGGATCCGAAGTTCCTATTCCGAAGTTCCTATTCTTCAAATAGTATAGGAACTTCAG
CGCTCACTGGCCGTCGTTTTACAAAGGGCGAATTCACTGGCCGTCGTTTTACAACGTCGTGACTGGGAAA
ACCCTGGCGTTACCCAACTTAATCGCCTTGCAGCACATCCCCCTTTCGCCAGCTGGCGTAATAGCGAAGA
GGCCCGCACCGATCGCCCTTCCCAACAGTTGCGCAGCCTGAATGGCGAATGGCGCCTGATGCGGTATTTT
CTCCTTACGCATCTGTGCGGTATTTCACACCGCATA
[95 nt withheld, positions 7597-7691]
T
[46 nt withheld, positions 7693-7738]
C
[141 nt withheld, positions 7740-7880]
CCTTTGACGTTGGAGTCCACGTTCTTT
[37 nt withheld, positions 7908-7944]
ACTCTATCTCGGGCTATTCTTTTGATTTATAAGGGATTTTGCCGATTTCGGTCTATTGGTTAAAAAATGA
GCTGATTTAACAAAAATTTAACGCGAATTTTAACAAAATATTAACGTTTACAATTTTATGGTGCACTCTC
AGTACAATCTGCTCTGATGCCGCATAGTTAAGCCAGCCCCGACACCCGCCAACACCCGCTGACGCGCCCT
GACGGGCTTGTCTGCTCCCGGCATCCGCTTACAGACAAGCTGTGACCGTCTCCGGGAGCTGCATGTGTCA
GAGGTTTTCACCGTCATCACCGAAACGCGCGAGACGAAAGGGCCTCGTGATACGCCTATTTTTATAGGTT
AATGTCATGATAATAATGGTTTCTTAGACGTCAGGTGGCACTTTTCGGGGAAATGTGCGCGGAACCCCTA
TTTGTTTATTTTTCTAAATACATTCAAATATGTATCCGCTCATGAGACAATAACCCTGATAAATGCTTCA
ATAATATTGAAAAAGGAAGAGTATGAGTATTCAACATTTCCGTGTCGCCCTTATTCCCTTTTTTGCGGCA
TTTTGCCTTCCTGTTTTTGCTCACCCAGAAACGCTGGTGAAAGTAAAAGATGCTGAAGATCAGTTGGGTG
CACGAGTGGGTTACATCGAACTGGATCTCAACAGCGGTAAGATCCTTGAGAGTTTTCGCCCCGAAGAACG
TTTTCCAATGATGAGCACTTTTAAAGTTCTGCTATGTGGCGCGGTATTATCCCGTATTGACGCCGGGCAA
GAGCAACTCGGTCGCCGCATACACTATTCTCAGAATGACTTGGTTGAGTACTCACCAGTCACAGAAAAGC
ATCTTACGGATGGCATGACAGTAAGAGAATTATGCAGTGCTGCCATAACCATGAGTGATAACACTGCGGC
CAACTTACTTCTGACAACGATCGGAGGACCGAAGGAGCTAACCGCTTTTTTGCACAACATGGGGGATCAT
GTAACTCGCCTTGATCGTTGGGAACCGGAGCTGAATGAAGCCATACCAAACGACGAGCGTGACACCACGA
TGCCTGTAGCAATGGCAACAACGTTGCGCAAACTATTAACTGGCGAACTACTTACTCTAGCTTCCCGGCA
ACAATTAATAGACTGGATGGAGGCGGATAAAGTTGCAGGACCACTTCTGCGCTCGGCCCTTCCGGCTGGC
TGGTTTATTGCTGATAAATCTGGAGCCGGTGAGCGTGGGTCTCGCGGTATCATTGCAGCACTGGGGCCAG
ATGGTAAGCCCTCCCGTATCGTAGTTATCTACACGACGGGGAGTCAGGCAACTATGGATGAACGAAATAG
ACAGATCGCTGAGATAGGTGCCTCACTGATTAAGCATTGGTAACTGTCAGACCAAGTTTACTCATATATA
CTTTAGATTGATTTAAAACTTCATTTTTAATTTAAAAGGATCTAGGTGAAGATCCTTTTTGATAATCTCA
TGACCAAAATCCCTTAACGTGAGTTTTCGTTCCACTGAGCGTCAGACCCCGTAGAAAAGATCAAAGGATC
TTCTTGAGATCCTTTTTTTCTGCGCGTAATCTGCTGCTTGCAAACAAAAAAACCACCGCTACCAGCGGTG
GTTTGTTTGCCGGATCAAGAGCTACCAACTCTTTTTCCGAAGGTAACTGGCTTCAGCAGAGCGCAGATAC
CAAATACTGTTCTTCTAGTGTAGCCGTAGTTAGGCCACCACTTCAAGAACTCTGTAGCACCGCCTACATA
CCTCGCTCTGCTAATCCTGTTACCAGTGGCTGCTGCCAGTGGCGATAAGTCGTGTCTTACCGGGTTGGAC
TCAAGACGATAGTTACCGGATAAGGCGCAGCGGTCGGGCTGAACGGGGGGTTCGTGCACACAGCCCAGCT
TGGAGCGAACGACCTACACCGAACTGAGATACCTACAGCGTGAGCTATGAGAAAGCGCCACGCTTCCCGA
AGGGAGAAAGGCGGACAGGTATCCGGTAAGCGGCAGGGTCGGAACAGGAGAGCGCACGAGGGAGCTTCCA
GGGGGAAACGCCTGGTATCTTTATAGTCCTGTCGGGTTTCGCCACCTCTGACTTGAGCGTCGATTTTTGT
GATGCTCGTCAGGGGGGCGGAGCCTATGGAAAAACGCCAGCAACGCGGCCTTTTTACGGTTCCTGGCCTT
TTGCTGGCCTTTTGCTCACATGTTCTTTCCTGCGTTATCCCCTGATTCTGTGGATAACCGTATTACCGCC
TTTGAGTGAGCTGATACCGCTCGCCGCAGCCGAACGACCGAGCGCAGCGAGTCAGTGAGCGAGGAAGCGG
AAG
